>Addgene plasmid #21712 | pAc5.1B-lambdaN-HA-DmEDC3 | depositor full sequence | sequence record 9967 | Author sequence
CTTCAAGGAATTAATTCTATATTCTAAAAACACAAATGATACTTCTAAAAAAAATCATGAATGGCATCAA
CTCTGAATCAAATCTTTGCAGATGCACCTACTTCTCATTTCCACTGTCACATCATTTTTCCAGATCTCGC
TGCCTGTTATGTGGCCCACAAACCAAGACACGTTTTATGGCCATTAAAGCTGGCTGATCGTCGCCAAACA
CCAAATACATATCAATATGTACATTCGAGAAAGAAGCGATCAAAGAAGCGTCTTCGGGCGAGTAGGAGAA
TGCGGAGGAGAAGGAGAACGAGCTGATCTAGTATCTCTCCACAATCCAATGCCAACTGACCAACTGGCCA
TATTCGGAGCAATTTGAAGCCAATTTCCATCGCCTGGCGATCGCTCCATTCTTGGCTATATGTTTTTCAC
CGTTCCCGGGGCCATTTTCAAAGACTCGTCGGTAAGATAAGATTGTGTCACTCGCTGTCTCTCTTCATTT
GTCGAAGAATGCTGAGGAATTTCGCGATGACGTCGGCGAGTATTTTGAAGAATGAGAATAATTTGTATTT
ATACGAAAATCAGTTAGTGGAATTTTCTACAAAAACATGTTATCTATAGATAATTTTGTTGCAAAATATG
TTGACTATGACAAAGATTGTATGTATATACCTTTAATGTATTCTCATTTTCTTATGTATTTATAATGGCA
ATGATGATACTGATGATATTTTAAGATGATGCCAGACCACAGGCTGATTTCTGCGTCTTTTGCCGAACGC
AGTGCATGTGCGGTTGTTGTTTTTTGGAATAGTTTCAATTTTCGGACTGTCCGCTTTGATTTCAGTTTCT
TGGCTTATTCAAAAAGCAAAGTAAAGCCAAAAAAGCGAGATGGCAATACCAAATGCGGCAAAACGGTAGT
GGAAGGAAAGGGGTGCGGGGCAGCGGAAGGAAGGGTGGGGCGGGGCGTGGCGGGGTCTGTGGCTGGGCGC
GACGTCACCGACGTTGGAGCCACTCCTTTGACCATGTGTGCGTGTGTGTATTATTCGTGTCTCGCCACTC
GCCGGTTGTTTTTTTCTTTTTATCTCGCTCTCTCTAGCGCCATCTCGTACGCATGCTCAACGCACCGCAT
GTTGCCGTGTCCTTTATGCGTCATTTTGGCTCGAAATAGGCAATTATTTAAACAAAGATTAGTCAACGAA
AACGCTAAAATAAATAAGTCTACAATATGGTTACTTATTGCCATGTGTGTGCAGCCAACGATAGCAACAA
AAGCAACAACACAGTGGCTTTCCCTCTTTCACTTTTTGTTTGCAAGCGCGTGCGAGCAAGACGGCACGAC
CGGCAAACGCAATTACGCTGACAAAGAGCAGACGAAGTTTTGGCCGAAAAACATCAAGGCGCCTGATACG
AATGCATTTGCAATAACAATTGCGATATTTAATATTGTTTATGAAGCTGTTTGACTTCAAAACACACAAA
AAAAAAAATAAAACAAATTATTTGAAAGAGAATTAGGAATCGGACAGCTTATCGTTACGGGCTAACAGCA
CACCGAGACGAAATAGCTTACCTGACGTCACAGCCTCTGGAAGAACTGCCGCCAAGCAGAGAGAGAGAGA
AAAAGAGGGAGAGCAGCTTAGACCGCATGTGCTTGTGTGTGAGGCGTCTCTCTCTTCGTCTCCTGTTTGC
GCAAACGCATAGACTGCACTGAGAAAATCGATTACCTATTTTTTATGAATGAATATTTGCACTATTACTA
TTCAAAACTATTAAGATAGCAATCACATTCAATAGCCAAATACTATACCACCTGAGCGATGCAACGAAAT
GATCAATTTGAGCAAAAATGCTGCATATTTAGGACGGCATCATTATAGAAATGCTTCTTGCTGTGTACTT
TTCTCTCGTCTGGCAGCTGTTTCGCCGTTATTGTTAAAACCGGCTTAAGTTAGGTGTGTTTTCTACGACT
AGTGATGCCCCTACTAGAAGATGTGTGTTGCACAAATGTCCCTGAATAACCAATTTGAAGTGCAGATAGC
AGTAAACGTAAGCTAATATGAATATTATTTAACTGTAATGTTTTAATATCGCTGGACATTACTAATAAAC
CCACTATAAACACATGTACATATGTATGTTTTGGCATACAATGAGTAGTTGGGGAAAAAATGTGTAAAAG
CACCGTGACCATCACAGCATAAAGATAACCAGCTGAAGTATCGAATATGAGTAACCCCCAAATTGAATCA
CATGCCGCAACTGATAGGACCCATGGAAGTACACTCTTCATGGCGATATACAAGACACACACAAGCACGA
ACACCCAGTTGCGGAGGAAATTCTCCGTAAATGAAAACCCAATCGGCGAACAATTCATACCCATATATGG
TAAAAGTTTTGAACGCGACTTGAGAGCGGAGAGCATTGCGGCTGATAAGGTTTTAGCGCTAAGCGGGCTT
TATAAAACGGGCTGCGGGACCAGTTTTCATATCACTACCGTTTGAGTTCTTGTGCTGTGTGGATACTCCT
CCCGACACAAAGCCGCTCCATCAGCCAGCAGTCGTCTAATCCAGAGACCCCGGATCGGGGTACCAACATG
GACGCACAAACACGACGACGTGAGCGTCGCGCTGAGAAACAAGCTCAATGGAAAGCTGCAAACGGTGGAT
CTCCTCCACATATGGCTTACCCATACGATGTTCCAGATTACGCTCCTCCAAGCTTGATGGGTCCGACGGA
TCAAGACTGGATCGGCTGTGCAGTGTCTATAGCCTGCGACGAGGTCCTGGGCGTCTTCCAGGGCCTGATC
AAGCAGATTTCTGCCGAGGAGATCACCATTGTGAGGGCTTTCCGCAATGGCGTGCCGCTGCGAAAGCAGA
ACGCCGAGGTGGTCCTCAAGTGCACGGACATTCGCAGCATCGATCTCATCGAGCCCGCAAAGCAAGATCT
GGATGGGCACACGGCGCCGCCGCCAGTGGTCAACAAGCCCACGCCCGTCAAGCTGCCCCACTTCTCCAAC
ATCCTGGGCAAGCAGCAGCAGCTCCAACTCCAGCAGCAGCAGCAGCAGCTACAACTCCAGCAGCAACAGA
AACAGCAGTTCCAGGAGCAGGAACGAGAACAGGATCTGCCATCGACGCCGCGGTCAAGGGCCAACGACAA
TGGACGGGTAGCGGCTGGCGGAGCATCGAGTTCTTCGGGCCCACGTGGCAACTTCAATTCGGCGCTAAGC
GATAAGATGCATCAGCTGAAGCTAATCGAGACCAACGGCTCAAATGGCACCCTTAGAACACCACAAACAT
CCCGTGCGTCCAGCGCTCAGCAGCAGCCGCAGATATCAACGACTCCCAACAGCGTGGCCGCCTTTTTTGG
CAACATGATACCGCCGAAGGTCGAGGTGAAACTGGGCTCCTACGTGAGCAACACCCGGGAGAGTTACTGC
AGCAGCAGCGGAGATAGCGGCGAGGCAACTGGTTTGTCGTTGGGCAGCAGCAAACCCATAGATATCGTCA
GCAACGGAGATGGATTTTACAAGCAGACGGCAGCCTCGAGCTATGGGAATACAAATGGAAATGTAAGAAG
GAATGGCAATGCCAATAACAATGGAAATGGCACCGGAAATGGTTCTTATACCAATGGAAATGGCAACGGC
AACGGGAAGAACAAGCGGAACAGGGTGCGAAGGGAGAGCAGCATGCGGCAGCAACAGGTGCAACTGACTT
TTGGCAGCGAGGCGGACGATCCGCTGATCCACGAGGATTTCGATTTTGAGGGCAATCTAGCGCTGTTCGA
CAAGCAGGCAATTTGGGACGACATCGAGTCGACGACCCAAAAACCAGATGTGGTGCGGCACATTGTGAAC
AATCATCATCATAAGCCAGAGCAGAAGTATCGGCACGACGAGAACATCCTGGCCAGCAAACCACTACAAT
TGCGCCAGATCGAAAGCATGTTCGGCGGCAGCCAGGACTTTGTGACGGACGACGGTCTCATTATACCGAC
GATTCCGGCTTACGTTCGGAATAAAATCGAGATAAGTGCCGATAAGGCGGGCCTCTCTCTGCAGAGGCAG
ATCGACATTTTGGCGCGCGGAGCCAGTGATCTGGCCATTACACTGCTGGGCGGCGCCAGGCGATTGACGC
CGGCCAACAACCATCAGTGGCCGAAGATTGCCATCATCTGCGATGGCGGCAAAAATATGAGAACAATTAA
CATTGGAGCAGCCACAGGTCGCCAGCTGGCTTCGCATGGGCTTACTGTCCTGCTGTACGTGGAGCAGGCC
AAACTGCTGGAGCAGAACAGCAGCAGCCCAGAGATTTCATTGTTCAAGGCAACCGACAATGTCATAGTTC
ACTCAGTAGACGCCTTACCCACGCCAGATCTTGTGATATTATCAACTAACACCGCTAATTTATCGGATGC
GATCAGGAAATGGCTCAGTGTAAATCGCGCTTCGGTGCTTGCCATAGACCCGCCGCCGTGTGGCATTAAT
GAGGTTGCTATCAAGTACTCAATACTACCCATACTACCATTAAATGGCATATCAACAGCAACAACATCAT
CATCCTCTTCGGCTGCCGCCACACCAACTCCCATTGCTAGCACTTCGGCAGCAGCATCGGCTACCAAATC
AGCAGCATCAACGAACAATTGTGGCAAATTGTATTTATGTAATCTAGGTATACCGGATAAATTCTATCGT
GATTGTGGCATTAAGTACAAAAGTCCGTATGGACATAAATATGTGATACCGATTCACTCAAAGGACTGAG
GCGGCCGCTCGAGTCTAGAGGGCCCGCGGTTCGAAGGTAAGCCTATCCCTAACCCTCTCCTCGGTCTCGA
TTCTACGCGTACCGGTCATCATCACCATCACCATTGAGTTTAAACCCGCTGATCAGCCTCGACTGTGCCT
TCTAAGGCCTGAGCTCGCTGATCAGCCTCGATCGAGGATCCAGACATGATAAGATACATTGATGAGTTTG
GACAAACCACAACTAGAATGCAGTGAAAAAAATGCTTTATTTGTGAAATTTGTGATGCTATTGCTTTATT
TGTAACCATTATAAGCTGCAATAAACAAGTTAACAACAACAATTGCATTCATTTTATGTTTCAGGTTCAG
GGGGAGGTGTGGGAGGTTTTTTAAAGCAAGTAAAACCTCTACAAATGTGGTATGGCTGATTATGATCAGT
CGACCGATGCCCTTGAGAGCCTTCAACCCAGTCAGCTCCTTCCGGTGGGCGCGGGGCATGACTATCGTCG
CCGCACTTATGACTGTCTTCTTTATCATGCAACTCGTAGGACAGGTGCCGGCAGCGCTCTGGGTCATTTT
CGGCGAGGACCGCTTTCGCTGGAGCGCGACGATGATCGGCCTGTCGCTTGCGGTATTCGGAATCTTGCAC
GCCCTCGCTCAAGCCTTCGTCACTGGTCCCGCCACCAAACGTTTCGGCGAGAAGCAGGCCATTATCGCCG
GCATGGCGGCCGACGCGCTGGGCTACGTCTTGCTGGCGTTCGCGACGCGAGGCTGGATGGCCTTCCCCAT
TATGATTCTTCTCGCTTCCGGCGGCATCGGGATGCCCGCGTTGCAGGCCATGCTGTCCAGGCAGGTAGAT
GACGACCATCAGGGACAGCTTCAAGGATCGCTCGCGGCTCTTACCAGCCAGCAAAAGGCCAGGAACCGTA
AAAAGGCCGCGTTGCTGGCGTTTTTCCATAGGCTCCGCCCCCCTGACGAGCATCACAAAAATCGACGCTC
AAGTCAGAGGTGGCGAAACCCGACAGGACTATAAAGATACCAGGCGTTTCCCCCTGGAAGCTCCCTCGTG
CGCTCTCCTGTTCCGACCCTGCCGCTTACCGGATACCTGTCCGCCTTTCTCCCTTCGGGAAGCGTGGCGC
TTTCTCAATGCTCACGCTGTAGGTATCTCAGTTCGGTGTAGGTCGTTCGCTCCAAGCTGGGCTGTGTGCA
CGAACCCCCCGTTCAGCCCGACCGCTGCGCCTTATCCGGTAACTATCGTCTTGAGTCCAACCCGGTAAGA
CACGACTTATCGCCACTGGCAGCAGCCACTGGTAACAGGATTAGCAGAGCGAGGTATGTAGGCGGTGCTA
CAGAGTTCTTGAAGTGGTGGCCTAACTACGGCTACACTAGAAGGACAGTATTTGGTATCTGCGCTCTGCT
GAAGCCAGTTACCTTCGGAAAAAGAGTTGGTAGCTCTTGATCCGGCAAACAAACCACCGCTGGTAGCGGT
GGTTTTTTTGTTTGCAAGCAGCAGATTACGCGCAGAAAAAAAGGATCTCAAGAAGATCCTTTGATCTTTT
CTACGGGGTCTGACGCTCAGTGGAACGAAAACTCACGTTAAGGGATTTTGGTCATGAGATTATCAAAAAG
GATCTTCACCTAGATCCTTTTAAATTAAAAATGAAGTTTTAAATCAATCTAAAGTATATATGAGTAAACT
TGGTCTGACAGTTACCAATGCTTAATCAGTGAGGCACCTATCTCAGCGATCTGTCTATTTCGTTCATCCA
TAGTTGCCTGACTCCCCGTCGTGTAGATAACTACGATACGGGAGGGCTTACCATCTGGCCCCAGTGCTGC
AATGATACCGCGAGACCCACGCTCACCGGCTCCAGATTTATCAGCAATAAACCAGCCAGCCGGAAGGGCC
GAGCGCAGAAGTGGTCCTGCAACTTTATCCGCCTCCATCCAGTCTATTAATTGTTGCCGGGAAGCTAGAG
TAAGTAGTTCGCCAGTTAATAGTTTGCGCAACGTTGTTGCCATTGCTGCAGGCATCGTGGTGTCACGCTC
GTCGTTTGGTATGGCTTCATTCAGCTCCGGTTCCCAACGATCAAGGCGAGTTACATGATCCCCCATGTTG
TGCAAAAAAGCGGTTAGCTCCTTCGGTCCTCCGATCGTTGTCAGAAGTAAGTTGGCCGCAGTGTTATCAC
TCATGGTTATGGCAGCACTGCATAATTCTCTTACTGTCATGCCATCCGTAAGATGCTTTTCTGTGACTGG
TGAGTACTCAACCAAGTCATTCTGAGAATAGTGTATGCGGCGACCGAGTTGCTCTTGCCCGGCGTCAACA
CGGGATAATACCGCGCCACATAGCAGAACTTTAAAAGTGCTCATCATTGGAAAACGTTCTTCGGGGCGAA
AACTCTCAAGGATCTTACCGCTGTTGAGATCCAGTTCGATGTAACCCACTCGTGCACCCAACTGATCTTC
AGCATCTTTTACTTTCACCAGCGTTTCTGGGTGAGCAAAAACAGGAAGGCAAAATGCCGCAAAAAAGGGA
ATAAGGGCGACACGGAAATGTTGAATACTCATACTCTTCCTTTTTCAATATTATTGAAGCATTTATCAGG
GTTATTGTCTCATGAGCGGATACATATTTGAATGTATTTAGAAAAATAAACAAATAGGGGTTCCGCGCAC
ATTTCCCCGAAAAGTGCCACCTGACGTCTAAGAAACCATTATTATCATGACATTAACCTATAAAAATAGG
CGTATCACGAGGCCCTTTCGT
Features (pLannotate 1.2.2; 11 found; start..end, strand, type, name):
     56..2568    +  promoter       Ac5 promoter: Drosophila melanogaster actin 5C promoter
   2588..2653    +  CDS            N (fragment): REGN_LAMBD - Experimental evidence at protein level: Swiss-Prot protein existence level 1. Plays a role as a transcriptional antitermination factor that allows the virus to initiate its lytic phase. Activates expression of the delayed viral early genes by modifying host RNA polymerase (RNAP) into a form that is resistant to termination signals. This antitermination function requires the host NusA protein which serves to stabilize the interaction between antitermination protein N and host RNA polymerase. From Escherichia phage lambda (Bacteriophage lambda).
   2678..2704    +  CDS            3xHA (fragment): three tandem HA epitope tags
   2717..4756    +  CDS            Edc3: EDC3_DROME - Experimental evidence at protein level: Swiss-Prot protein existence level 1. In the process of mRNA degradation, may play a role in mRNA decapping. From Drosophila melanogaster (Fruit fly).
   4796..4837    +  CDS            V5 tag: epitope tag from simian virus 5
   4937..5071    -  polyA_signal   SV40 poly(A) signal: SV40 polyadenylation signal
   5094..5178    -  CDS            large T antigen (fragment): large T antigen from SV40 (simian virus 40)
   5179..5649    +  CDS            TcR (fragment): tetracycline efflux protein; tet; confers resistance to tetracycline
   5693..6281    -  rep_origin     ori: high-copy-number ColE1/pMB1/pBR322/pUC origin of replication
   6452..7312    -  CDS            AmpR: β-lactamase; bla; confers resistance to ampicillin, carbenicillin, and related antibiotics
   7313..7417    -  promoter       AmpR promoter: bla
