[The description below was written by a language model from this plasmid's Addgene catalogue record and pLannotate feature annotations shown in this document.]
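Description:
pAc5.1B-lambdaN-HA-DmEDC3 is a Drosophila expression plasmid built on a pAc5.1B backbone modified to carry an N-terminal lambdaN-HA tag. It is propagated in E. coli as a high-copy plasmid through a ColE1/pUC-type origin and selected with ampicillin via the β-lactamase gene and its native promoter. The record lists no selectable marker for fly cells, which suggests use by transient transfection or co-transfection in cultured Drosophila cells. The annotated tetracycline-resistance and SV40 large T antigen segments are only fragments, most likely backbone remnants rather than functional genes.

The expression cassette is driven by the strong, constitutive Drosophila actin 5C (Ac5) promoter. Downstream lies a short fragment of the bacteriophage lambda N protein, followed by an HA epitope (annotated as a partial match to a 3xHA element, consistent in length with a single HA copy) and then the roughly 2 kb coding sequence of D. melanogaster Enhancer of decapping 3 (Edc3, CG6311, LSm16), cloned between EcoRI and NotI sites that remain intact. A backbone V5 tag sits after the insert, but the record does not indicate whether it is read in frame with Edc3. An SV40 polyadenylation signal is annotated further downstream.

The lambda N peptide binds BoxB RNA hairpins, so the fusion can be artificially tethered to a reporter mRNA carrying BoxB sites. This allows the effect of recruiting EDC3, a factor implicated in mRNA decapping and decay, to be measured directly, while the HA tag permits detection by western blot or immunofluorescence. The associated publication concerns P-body formation and RNA-mediated gene silencing.
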