Addgene plasmid #21712: pAc5.1B-lambdaN-HA-DmEDC3
Depositing lab: Elisa Izaurralde. Depositing organization: Max Planck Institute for Developmental Biology. Publication: P-body formation is a consequence, not the cause, of RNA-mediated gene silencing. Eulalio A, Behm-Ansmant I, Schweizer D, Izaurralde E. Mol Cell Biol. 2007 Jun . 27(11):3970-81. 10.1128/MCB.00128-07 PubMed 17403906.
Backbone
  Vector backbone: pAc5.1B-lambdaN-HA
  Backbone manufacturer: Elisa Izaurralde
  Backbone size w/o insert (bp): 5473
  Vector type: Drosophila expression
Growth in bacteria
  Bacterial resistance: Ampicillin, 100 μg/mL
  Growth temperature: 37°C
  Growth strain: DH5alpha
  Growth instructions: Dh5 alpha or XL1-blue
  Copy number: High Copy
Gene/Insert
  Gene/Insert name: Enhancer of decapping 3 (alt name: EDC3)
  Species: D. melanogaster (fly)
  Insert size (bp): 2043
  GenBank ID: NM_140735
  Entrez Gene: Edc3 (a.k.a. CG6311, DmEDC3, Dmel\CG6311, EDC3, LSm16)
  Tag / fusion protein: lambdaN-HA (N terminal on backbone)
  Cloning method: Restriction Enzyme; 5′ cloning site EcoRI (not destroyed); 3′ cloning site NotI (not destroyed)
  Sequencing primers: 5′ Ac5 forward primer site; 3′ BGH reverse priming site
Terms and licenses: Academic/Nonprofit Terms; Industry Terms: Not Available to Industry
How to cite: pAc5.1B-lambdaN-HA-DmEDC3 was a gift from Elisa Izaurralde (Addgene plasmid # 21712 ; http://n2t.net/addgene:21712 ; RRID:Addgene_21712)
