>Addgene plasmid #21712 | pAc5.1B-lambdaN-HA-DmEDC3 | addgene partial sequence | sequence record 27495 | 21712 with AC5
NCCGGANCGGGGTANCAACATGGACGCACAAACACGACGACGTGAGCGTCGCGCTGAGAAACAAGCTCAA
TGGAAAGCTGCAAACGGTGGATCTCCTCCACATATGGCTTACCCATACGATGTTCCAGATTACGCTCCTC
CAAGCTTGATGGGTCCGACGGATCAAGACTGGATCGGCTGTGCAGTGTCTATAGCCTGCGACGAGGTCCT
GGGCGTCTTCCAGGGCCTGATCAAGCAGATTTCTGCCGAGGAGATCACCATTGTGAGGGCTTTCCGCAAT
GGCGTGCCGCTGCGAAAGCAGAACGCCGAGGTGGTCCTCAAGTGCACGGACATTCGCAGCATCGATCTCA
TCGAGCCCGCAAAGCAAGATCTGGATGGGCACACGGCGCCGCCGCCAGTGGTCAACAAGCCCACGCCCGT
CAAGCTGCCCCACTTCTCCAACATCCTGGGCAAGCAGCAGCAGCTCCAACTCCAGCAGCAGCAGCAGCAG
CTACAACTCCAGCAGCAACAGAAACAGCAGTTCCAGGAGCAGGAACGAGAACAGGATCTGCCATCGACGC
CGCGGTCAAGGGCCAACGACAATGGACGGGTAGCGGNNNGGNGGANCATCGAGTTCTTCGGGNCCAC
